>Addgene plasmid #197942 | pCDNA5/FRT/TO_CoA-Snifit(G41) | addgene full sequence | sequence record 387346 | Addgene NGS Result
AATAGGGGTTCCGCGCACATTTCCCCGAAAAGTGCCACCTGACGTCGACGGATCGGGAGATCTCCCGATC
CCCTATGGTGCACTCTCAGTACAATCTGCTCTGATGCCGCATAGTTAAGCCAGTATCTGCTCCCTGCTTG
TGTGTTGGAGGTCGCTGAGTAGTGCGCGAGCAAAATTTAAGCTACAACAAGGCAAGGCTTGACCGACAAT
TGCATGAAGAATCTGCTTAGGGTTAGGCGTTTTGCGCTGCTTCGCGATGTACGGGCCAGATATACGCGTT
GACATTGATTATTGACTAGTTATTAATAGTAATCAATTACGGGGTCATTAGTTCATAGCCCATATATGGA
GTTCCGCGTTACATAACTTACGGTAAATGGCCCGCCTGGCTGACCGCCCAACGACCCCCGCCCATTGACG
TCAATAATGACGTATGTTCCCATAGTAACGCCAATAGGGACTTTCCATTGACGTCAATGGGTGGAGTATT
TACGGTAAACTGCCCACTTGGCAGTACATCAAGTGTATCATATGCCAAGTACGCCCCCTATTGACGTCAA
TGACGGTAAATGGCCCGCCTGGCATTATGCCCAGTACATGACCTTATGGGACTTTCCTACTTGGCAGTAC
ATCTACGTATTAGTCATCGCTATTACCATGGTGATGCGGTTTTGGCAGTACATCAATGGGCGTGGATAGC
GGTTTGACTCACGGGGATTTCCAAGTCTCCACCCCATTGACGTCAATGGGAGTTTGTTTTGGCACCAAAA
TCAACGGGACTTTCCAAAATGTCGTAACAACTCCGCCCCATTGACGCAAATGGGCGGTAGGCGTGTACGG
TGGGAGGTCTATATAAGCAGAGCTCTCCCTATCAGTGATAGAGATCTCCCTATCAGTGATAGAGATCGTC
GACGAGCTCGTTTAGTGAACCGTCAGATCGCCTGGAGACGCCATCCACGCTGTTTTGACCTCCATAGAAG
ACACCGGGACCGATCCAGCCTCCGGACTCTAGCGTTTAAACTTAAGCTTGGTACCGCCACCATGGCAGAG
ATCGGAACCGGCTTTCCTTTCGACCCTCACTACGTGGAAGTGCTGGGCGAGAGAATGCACTATGTGGACG
TGGGCCCCAGAGATGGAACCCCTGTGCTGTTTCTGCACGGCAACCCTACCAGCAGCTACGTGTGGCGGAA
CATCATCCCTCACGTGGCCCCTACACACAGATGTATCGCCCCTGACCTGATCGGCATGGGCAAGAGCGAT
AAGCCCGACCTGGGCTACTTCTTCGACGACCACGTGCGGTTCATGGACGCCTTTATTGAGGCCCTCGGCC
TGGAAGAGGTGGTGCTGGTTATTCACGATTGGGGCAGCGCCCTGGGATTCCACTGGGCCAAGAGAAACCC
CGAGAGAGTGAAGGGAATCGCCTTCATGGAATTCATCAGGCCCATTCCTACCTGGGACGAGTGGCCTGAG
TTCGCCAGAGAGACATTCCAGGCCTTCAGAACCACCGACGTGGGCAGAAAGCTGATCATCGACCAGAACG
TGTTCATCGAGGGCACCCTGCCTATGGGAGTCGTTAGACCTCTGACCGAGGTGGAAATGGACCACTACAG
AGAGCCCTTTCTGAACCCCGTGGACCGGGAACCTCTTTGGAGATTCCCCAACGAGCTGCCCATTGCCGGC
GAGCCTGCTAATATTGTGGCCCTGGTGGAAGAGTACATGGACTGGCTGCATCAGAGCCCCGTGCCTAAGC
TGCTGTTTTGGGGAACACCCGGCGTGCTGATTCCTCCTGCTGAAGCTGCCAGACTGGCCAAGAGCCTGCC
TAATTGCAAGGCCGTGGATATCGGCCCTGGCCTGAATCTGCTGCAAGAGGACAACCCCGATCTGATCGGC
TCCGAGATTGCCAGATGGCTGAGCACCCTGGAAATCAGCGGAGGATCTCTGGCTGAAGCCGCCGCTAAAG
AAGCCGCTGCAAAAGAGGCTGCCGCCAAAGAGGCAGCAGCAAAAGAAGCAGCCGCTAAGGCTGCTGCTGG
CGGATCTGTGAGCAAGGGCGAGGAGCTGTTCACCGGGGTGGTGCCCATCCTGGTCGAGCTGGACGGCGAC
GTAAACGGCCACAAGTTCAGCGTGCGCGGCGAGGGCGAGGGCGATGCCACCAACGGCAAGCTGACCCTGA
AGTTCATCTGCACCACCGGCAAGCTGCCCGTGCCCTGGCCCACCCTCGTGACCACCCTGACCTACGGCGT
GCAGTGCTTCAGCCGCTACCCCGACCACATGAAGCGCCACGACTTCTTCAAGTCCGCCATGCCCGAAGGC
TACGTCCAGGAGCGCACCATCAGCTTCAAGGACGACGGCACCTACAAGACCCGCGCCGAGGTGAAGTTCG
AGGGCGACACCCTGGTGAACCGCATCGAGCTGAAGGGCATCGACTTCAAGGAGGACGGCAACATCCTGGG
GCACAAGCTGGAGTACAACTTCAACAGCCACAACGTCTATATCACCGCCGACAAGCAGAAGAACGGCATC
AAGGCCAACTTCAAGATCCGCCACAACGTGGAGGACGGCAGCGTGCAGCTCGCCGACCACTACCAGCAGA
ACACCCCCATCGGCGACGGCCCCGTGCTGCTGCCCGACAACCACTACCTGAGCACCCAGTCCGTGCTGAG
CAAAGACCCCAACGAGAAGCGCGATCACATGGTCCTGCTGGAGTTCGTGACCGCCGCCGGGATCACTCAC
GGCGGATCCCCTCACCACGTGTTCGTGTCCGACTTCGTGGACTTCAGCATCTACGTGGACGCCCCTGAGG
ATCTGCTGCAGACCTGGTACATCAACCGGTTTCTGAAGTTCAGAGAGGGCGCCTACACAGACCCCGACAG
CTACTTCCACAACTACGCCAAGCTGACCAAAGAGGAAGCCATCAAGACCGCCATGACCTGGTGGAAAGAG
ATCAACTGGCTGAACCTGAAGCAGAACATCCTGCCTACCAGAGAGCGGGCCAGCCTGATCCTGACCAAAT
CTGCCAATCACGCCGTGGAAGAAGTGCGGCTGAGAAAAGGATCTGGCGGCACCGGCACACCCTACCTGCA
GTTCGATAGAAACCAGTGGGCCGCTCTGAGAGACAGCGTGCCAATGACACTGAGCGAGGACGAGATCGCC
AGACTGAAGGGCATCAATGAGGACCTGAGCCTGGAAGAGGTGGCCGAGATTTACCTGCCCCTGAGCCGGC
TGCTGAACTTCTACATCAGCAGCAACCTGCGGAGACAGGCCGTGCTGGAACAGTTCCTGGGAACAAACGG
CCAGCGGATCCCCTACATCATCTCTATCGCCGGATCTGTGGCCGTGGGCAAGAGCACAACAGCTAGAGTT
CTGCAGGCCCTGCTGAGCAGATGGCCCGAGCATAGAAGAGTGGAACTGATTACCACCGCCGGCTTTCTGC
ACCCCAACCAGGTGCTGAAAGAACGGGGCCTGATGAAGAAGAAGGGCTTCCCCGAGAGCTACGACATGCA
CCGGCTGGTCAAGTTTGTGTCCGACCTGAAGTCCGGCGTGCCCAATGTGACAGCCCCTGTGTACAGCCAC
CTGATCTACGACGTGATCCCCGACGGCGATAAGACCGTGGTGCAGCCCGATATCCTGATTCTGGAAGGCC
TGAACGTGCTGCAGAGCGGCATGGACTATCCTCATGATGGCGCTCCAGGATTCTCCTCAATTTCCGCTTA
AGCGGCCGCTCGAGTCTAGAGGGCCCGTTTAAACCCGCTGATCAGCCTCGACTGTGCCTTCTAGTTGCCA
GCCATCTGTTGTTTGCCCCTCCCCCGTGCCTTCCTTGACCCTGGAAGGTGCCACTCCCACTGTCCTTTCC
TAATAAAATGAGGAAATTGCATCGCATTGTCTGAGTAGGTGTCATTCTATTCTGGGGGGTGGGGTGGGGC
AGGACAGCAAGGGGGAGGATTGGGAAGACAATAGCAGGCATGCTGGGGATGCGGTGGGCTCTATGGCTTC
TGAGGCGGAAAGAACCAGCTGGGGCTCTAGGGGGTATCCCC
[124 nt withheld, positions 4032-4155]
C
[91 nt withheld, positions 4157-4247]
AGGGTGATGGTTCACGTACCTAGAAGTTCCTATTCCGAAGTTCCTATTCTCTAGAAAGTATAGGAACTTC
CTTGGCCAAAAAGCCTGAACTCACCGCGACGTCTGTCGAGAAGTTTCTGATCGAAAAGTTCGACAGCGTC
TCCGACCTGATGCAGCTCTCGGAGGGCGAAGAATCTCGTGCTTTCAGCTTCGATGTAGGAGGGCGTGGAT
ATGTCCTGCGGGTAAATAGCTGCGCCGATGGTTTCTACAAAGATCGTTATGTTTATCGGCACTTTGCATC
GGCCGCGCTCCCGATTCCGGAAGTGCTTGACATTGGGGAATTCAGCGAGAGCCTGACCTATTGCATCTCC
CGCCGTGCACAGGGTGTCACGTTGCAAGACCTGCCTGAAACCGAACTGCCCGCTGTTCTGCAGCCGGTCG
CGGAGGCCATGGATGCGATCGCTGCGGCCGATCTTAGCCAGACGAGCGGGTTCGGCCCATTCGGACCGCA
AGGAATCGGTCAATACACTACATGGCGTGATTTCATATGCGCGATTGCTGATCCCCATGTGTATCACTGG
CAAACTGTGATGGACGACACCGTCAGTGCGTCCGTCGCGCAGGCTCTCGATGAGCTGATGCTTTGGGCCG
AGGACTGCCCCGAAGTCCGGCACCTCGTGCACGCGGATTTCGGCTCCAACAATGTCCTGACGGACAATGG
CCGCATAACAGCGGTCATTGACTGGAGCGAGGCGATGTTCGGGGATTCCCAATACGAGGTCGCCAACATC
TTCTTCTGGAGGCCGTGGTTGGCTTGTATGGAGCAGCAGACGCGCTACTTCGAGCGGAGGCATCCGGAGC
TTGCAGGATCGCCGCGGCTCCGGGCGTATATGCTCCGCATTGGTCTTGACCAACTCTATCAGAGCTTGGT
TGACGGCAATTTCGATGATGCAGCTTGGGCGCAGGGTCGATGCGACGCAATCGTCCGATCCGGAGCCGGG
ACTGTCGGGCGTACACAAATCGCCCGCAGAAGCGCGGCCGTCTGGACCGATGGCTGTGTAGAAGTACTCG
CCGATAGTGGAAACCGACGCCCCAGCACTCGTCCGAGGGCAAAGGAATAGCACGTACTACGAGATTTCGA
TTCCACCGCCGCCTTCTATGAAAGGTTGGGCTTCGGAATCGTTTTCCGGGACGCCGGCTGGATGATCCTC
CAGCGCGGGGATCTCATGCTGGAGTTCTTCGCCCACCCCAACTTGTTTATTGCAGCTTATAATGGTTACA
AATAAAGCAATAGCATCACAAATTTCACAAATAAAGCATTTTTTTCACTGCATTCTAGTTGTGGTTTGTC
CAAACTCATCAATGTATCTTATCATGTCTGTATACCGTCGACCTCTAGCTAGAGCTTGGCGTAATCATGG
TCATAGCTGTTTCCTGTGTGAAATTGTTATCCGCTCACAATTCCACACAACATACGAGCCGGAAGCATAA
AGTGTAAAGCCTGGGGTGCCTAATGAGTGAGCTAACTCACATTAATTGCGTTGCGCTCACTGCCCGCTTT
CCAGTCGGGAAACCTGTCGTGCCAGCTGCATTAATGAATCGGCCAACGCGCGGGGAGAGGCGGTTTGCGT
ATTGGGCGCTCTTCCGCTTCCTCGCTCACTGACTCGCTGCGCTCGGTCGTTCGGCTGCGGCGAGCGGTAT
CAGCTCACTCAAAGGCGGTAATACGGTTATCCACAGAATCAGGGGATAACGCAGGAAAGAACATGTGAGC
AAAAGGCCAGCAAAAGGCCAGGAACCGTAAAAAGGCCGCGTTGCTGGCGTTTTTCCATAGGCTCCGCCCC
CCTGACGAGCATCACAAAAATCGACGCTCAAGTCAGAGGTGGCGAAACCCGACAGGACTATAAAGATACC
AGGCGTTTCCCCCTGGAAGCTCCCTCGTGCGCTCTCCTGTTCCGACCCTGCCGCTTACCGGATACCTGTC
CGCCTTTCTCCCTTCGGGAAGCGTGGCGCTTTCTCATAGCTCACGCTGTAGGTATCTCAGTTCGGTGTAG
GTCGTTCGCTCCAAGCTGGGCTGTGTGCACGAACCCCCCGTTCAGCCCGACCGCTGCGCCTTATCCGGTA
ACTATCGTCTTGAGTCCAACCCGGTAAGACACGACTTATCGCCACTGGCAGCAGCCACTGGTAACAGGAT
TAGCAGAGCGAGGTATGTAGGCGGTGCTACAGAGTTCTTGAAGTGGTGGCCTAACTACGGCTACACTAGA
AGAACAGTATTTGGTATCTGCGCTCTGCTGAAGCCAGTTACCTTCGGAAAAAGAGTTGGTAGCTCTTGAT
CCGGCAAACAAACCACCGCTGGTAGCGGTGGTTTTTTTGTTTGCAAGCAGCAGATTACGCGCAGAAAAAA
AGGATCTCAAGAAGATCCTTTGATCTTTTCTACGGGGTCTGACGCTCAGTGGAACGAAAACTCACGTTAA
GGGATTTTGGTCATGAGATTATCAAAAAGGATCTTCACCTAGATCCTTTTAAATTAAAAATGAAGTTTTA
AATCAATCTAAAGTATATATGAGTAAACTTGGTCTGACAGTTACCAATGCTTAATCAGTGAGGCACCTAT
CTCAGCGATCTGTCTATTTCGTTCATCCATAGTTGCCTGACTCCCCGTCGTGTAGATAACTACGATACGG
GAGGGCTTACCATCTGGCCCCAGTGCTGCAATGATACCGCGAGACCCACGCTCACCGGCTCCAGATTTAT
CAGCAATAAACCAGCCAGCCGGAAGGGCCGAGCGCAGAAGTGGTCCTGCAACTTTATCCGCCTCCATCCA
GTCTATTAATTGTTGCCGGGAAGCTAGAGTAAGTAGTTCGCCAGTTAATAGTTTGCGCAACGTTGTTGCC
ATTGCTACAGGCATCGTGGTGTCACGCTCGTCGTTTGGTATGGCTTCATTCAGCTCCGGTTCCCAACGAT
CAAGGCGAGTTACATGATCCCCCATGTTGTGCAAAAAAGCGGTTAGCTCCTTCGGTCCTCCGATCGTTGT
CAGAAGTAAGTTGGCCGCAGTGTTATCACTCATGGTTATGGCAGCACTGCATAATTCTCTTACTGTCATG
CCATCCGTAAGATGCTTTTCTGTGACTGGTGAGTACTCAACCAAGTCATTCTGAGAATAGTGTATGCGGC
GACCGAGTTGCTCTTGCCCGGCGTCAATACGGGATAATACCGCGCCACATAGCAGAACTTTAAAAGTGCT
CATCATTGGAAAACGTTCTTCGGGGCGAAAACTCTCAAGGATCTTACCGCTGTTGAGATCCAGTTCGATG
TAACCCACTCGTGCACCCAACTGATCTTCAGCATCTTTTACTTTCACCAGCGTTTCTGGGTGAGCAAAAA
CAGGAAGGCAAAATGCCGCAAAAAAGGGAATAAGGGCGACACGGAAATGTTGAATACTCATACTCTTCCT
TTTTCAATATTATTGAAGCATTTATCAGGGTTATTGTCTCATGAGCGGATACATATTTGAATGTATTTAG
AAAAATAAACA
Features (pLannotate 1.2.2; 24 found; start..end, strand, type, name):
     74..126     -  misc_feature   bom (fragment): basis of mobility region from pBR322
    281..660     +  enhancer       CMV enhancer: human cytomegalovirus immediate early enhancer
    661..864     +  promoter       CMV promoter: human cytomegalovirus (CMV) immediate early promoter
    866..885     +  promoter       PLtetO-1 promoter (fragment): modified phage lambda PL promoter with tet operator sites (Lutz and Bujard, 1997)
    887..906     +  promoter       PLtetO-1 promoter (fragment): modified phage lambda PL promoter with tet operator sites (Lutz and Bujard, 1997)
    914..947     +  promoter       TRE3GV promoter (fragment): 3rd-generation Tet-responsive promoter that can be activated by binding of Tet-On® 3G, optimized for retroviral and lentiviral vectors
   1042..1920    +  CDS            dhaA: DHAA_PSEPV - Experimental evidence at protein level: Swiss-Prot protein existence level 1. Catalyzes hydrolytic cleavage of carbon-halogen bonds in halogenated aliphatic compounds, leading to the formation of the corresponding primary alcohols, halide ions and protons. Has a broad substrate specificity, as it is able to dehalogenate mono- and di- chlorinated and brominated alkanes (up to at least C10), and the two isomers of 1,3-dichloropropene to 3-chloroallyl alcohol; the highest activity was found with 1,2-dibromoethane, while no activity was observed with the analog 1,2-dichloroethane. Fro
   2038..2733    +  CDS            superfolder GFP: GFP variant that folds robustly even when fused to poorly folded proteins (Pédelacq et al., 2006) mammalian codon-optimized
   2707..3048    +  CDS            coaA (fragment): COAA_ECOLI - Also known as panK, rts. Experimental evidence at protein level: Swiss-Prot protein existence level 1. From Escherichia coli (strain K12).
   3067..3678    +  CDS            coaA (fragment): COAA_ECOLI - Also known as panK, rts. Experimental evidence at protein level: Swiss-Prot protein existence level 1. From Escherichia coli (strain K12).
   3762..3986    +  polyA_signal   bGH poly(A) signal: bovine growth hormone polyadenylation signal
   3990..4011    +  promoter       SV40 promoter (fragment): SV40 enhancer and early promoter
   4032..4265    +  rep_origin     f1 ori (fragment) (sequence partly withheld): f1 bacteriophage origin of replication; arrow indicates direction of (+) strand synthesis
   4270..4317    +  protein_bind   FRT: FLP-mediated recombination occurs in the 8-bp core sequence TCTAGAAA (Turan and Bode, 2011). FLP recombinase from the Saccharomyces cerevisiae 2μ plasmid
   4325..5347    +  CDS            HygR: aminoglycoside phosphotransferase from E. coli; aph(4)-Ia; confers resistance to hygromycin
   5357..5482    +  CDS            ble (fragment): BLE_KLEPN - Experimental evidence at protein level: Swiss-Prot protein existence level 1. Binding protein with a strong affinity to the bleomycin family of antibiotics. Binds to CL990; an antimitotic-antibiotic compound. From Klebsiella pneumoniae.
   5477..5598    +  polyA_signal   SV40 poly(A) signal: SV40 polyadenylation signal
   5671..5687    -  protein_bind   lac operator: The lac repressor binds to the lac operator to inhibit transcription in E. coli. This inhibition can be relieved by adding lactose or isopropyl-β-D-thiogalactopyranoside (IPTG). lac repressor encoded by lacI
   5695..5725    -  promoter       lac promoter: promoter for the E. coli lac operon
   5740..5761    -  protein_bind   CAP binding site: CAP binding activates transcription in the presence of cAMP. E. coli catabolite activator protein
   5774..5866    -  CDS            lacI (fragment): lac repressor; lacI; The lac repressor binds to the lac operator to inhibit transcription in E. coli. This inhibition can be relieved by adding lactose or isopropyl-β-D-thiogalactopyranoside (IPTG).
   6049..6637    -  rep_origin     ori: high-copy-number ColE1/pMB1/pBR322/pUC origin of replication
   6808..7668    -  CDS            AmpR: β-lactamase; bla; confers resistance to ampicillin, carbenicillin, and related antibiotics
   7669..15      -  promoter       AmpR promoter (across the origin): bla
