[The description below was written by a language model from this plasmid's Addgene catalogue record and pLannotate feature annotations shown in this document.]
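Description:
pCDNA5/FRT/TO_CoA-Snifit(G41) is a 7,758 nt mammalian expression plasmid built on the pCDNA5/FRT/TO backbone for producing the CoA-Snifit, a semisynthetic biosensor for coenzyme A, in mammalian cells. It is propagated in E. coli as a high-copy plasmid through a ColE1/pUC-type origin with ampicillin selection (AmpR). Small annotated fragments of bom, f1 ori, lacI, the lac promoter/operator region and ble appear to be backbone remnants rather than functional parts of the design.

The payload is a single fusion open reading frame recorded as Halo-GFP-ecPanK, inserted by Gibson cloning. The feature table shows a dhaA-derived haloalkane dehalogenase (the HaloTag self-labelling domain), then superfolder GFP, then E. coli pantothenate kinase (coaA/PanK), which the record states carries the D127A, L277W and F252Y substitutions. The kinase is annotated as two separate fragments, the first overlapping the end of the GFP annotation; the record does not explain this arrangement. It also does not state what "G41" refers to. In a sensor of this type, the HaloTag would carry a synthetic ligand or fluorophore, PanK would act as the CoA-binding module and GFP would supply the genetically encoded fluorophore, though the readout is not described in the fields.

Expression is driven by the CMV enhancer/promoter followed by tet operator sequences, picked up by the annotation as PLtetO-1 and TRE fragments. This makes transcription tetracycline-regulatable in cells expressing the Tet repressor. The transcript ends at a bGH polyadenylation signal. Downstream, an FRT site sits directly ahead of a hygromycin resistance gene with an SV40 poly(A) signal. This allows FLP-mediated integration at a genomic FRT site in a matching host line and hygromycin selection of stable, isogenic, inducible cell lines.
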