Addgene plasmid #197942: pCDNA5/FRT/TO_CoA-Snifit(G41)
Purpose: Expression of CoA-Snifit in mammalian cells
Depositing lab: Kai Johnsson. Depositing organization: Max Planck Institute for Medical Research. Publication: Probing coenzyme A homeostasis with semisynthetic biosensors. Xue L, Schnacke P, Frei MS, Koch B, Hiblot J, Wombacher R, Fabritz S, Johnsson K. Nat Chem Biol. 2022 Oct 31. doi: 10.1038/s41589-022-01172-7. PubMed 36316571.
Backbone
  Vector backbone: pCDNA5/FRT/TO
  Vector type: Mammalian Expression
  Selectable markers: Hygromycin
Growth in bacteria
  Bacterial resistance: Ampicillin, 100 μg/mL
  Growth temperature: 37°C
  Growth strain: DH5alpha
  Copy number: High Copy
Gene/Insert
  Gene/Insert name: Halo-GFP-ecPanK
  Species: other
  Mutation: PanK=PanK-D127A,L277W,F252Y
  Cloning method: Gibson Cloning
Terms and licenses: Academic/Nonprofit Terms; Industry Terms: Not Available to Industry
How to cite: pCDNA5/FRT/TO_CoA-Snifit(G41) was a gift from Kai Johnsson (Addgene plasmid # 197942 ; http://n2t.net/addgene:197942 ; RRID:Addgene_197942)
